>Addgene plasmid #54642 | tdTomato-N1 | addgene full sequence | sequence record 115699 | Addgene NGS results
CATGCATTAGTTATTAATAGTAATCAATTACGGGGTCATTAGTTCATAGCCCATATATGGAGTTCCGCGT
TACATAACTTACGGTAAATGGCCCGCCTGGCTGACCGCCCAACGACCCCCGCCCATTGACGTCAATAATG
ACGTATGTTCCCATAGTAACGCCAATAGGGACTTTCCATTGACGTCAATGGGTGGAGTATTTACGGTAAA
CTGCCCACTTGGCAGTACATCAAGTGTATCATATGCCAAGTACGCCCCCTATTGACGTCAATGACGGTAA
ATGGCCCGCCTGGCATTATGCCCAGTACATGACCTTATGGGACTTTCCTACTTGGCAGTACATCTACGTA
TTAGTCATCGCTATTACCATGGTGATGCGGTTTTGGCAGTACATCAATGGGCGTGGATAGCGGTTTGACA
CACGGGGATTTCCAAGTCTCCACCCCATTGACGTCAATGGGAGTTTGTTTTGGCACCAAAATCAACGGGA
CTTTCCAAAATGTCGTAACAACTCCGCCCCATTGACGCAAATGGGCGGTAGGCGTGTACGGTGGGAGGTC
TATATAAGCAGAGCTGGTTTAGTGAACCGTCAGATCCGCTAGCGCTACCGGACTCAGATCTCGAGCTCAA
GCTTCGAATTCTGCAGTCGACGGTACCGCGGGCCCGGGATCCACCGGTCGCCACCATGGTGAGCAAGGGC
GAGGAGGTCATCAAAGAGTTCATGCGCTTCAAGGTGCGCATGGAGGGCTCCATGAACGGCCACGAGTTCG
AGATCGAGGGCGAGGGCGAGGGCCGCCCCTACGAGGGCACCCAGACCGCCAAGCTGAAGGTGACCAAGGG
CGGCCCCCTGCCCTTCGCCTGGGACATCCTGTCCCCCCAGTTCATGTACGGCTCCAAGGCGTACGTGAAG
CACCCCGCCGACATCCCCGATTACAAGAAGCTGTCCTTCCCCGAGGGCTTCAAGTGGGAGCGCGTGATGA
ACTTCGAGGACGGCGGTCTGGTGACCGTGACCCAGGACTCCTCCCTGCAGGACGGCACGCTGATCTACAA
GGTGAAGATGCGCGGCACCAACTTCCCCCCCGACGGCCCCGTAATGCAGAAGAAGACCATGGGCTGGGAG
GCCTCCACCGAGCGCCTGTACCCCCGCGACGGCGTGCTGAAGGGCGAGATCCACCAGGCCCTGAAGCTGA
AGGACGGCGGCCACTACCTGGTGGAGTTCAAGACCATCTACATGGCCAAGAAGCCCGTGCAACTGCCCGG
CTACTACTACGTGGACACCAAGCTGGACATCACCTCCCACAACGAGGACTACACCATCGTGGAACAGTAC
GAGCGCTCCGAGGGCCGCCACCACCTGTTCCTGGGGCATGGCACCGGCAGCACCGGCAGCGGCAGCTCCG
GCACCGCCTCCTCCGAGGACAACAACATGGCCGTCATCAAAGAGTTCATGCGCTTCAAGGTGCGCATGGA
GGGCTCCATGAACGGCCACGAGTTCGAGATCGAGGGCGAGGGCGAGGGCCGCCCCTACGAGGGCACCCAG
ACCGCCAAGCTGAAGGTGACCAAGGGCGGCCCCCTGCCCTTCGCCTGGGACATCCTGTCCCCCCAGTTCA
TGTACGGCTCCAAGGCGTACGTGAAGCACCCCGCCGACATCCCCGATTACAAGAAGCTGTCCTTCCCCGA
GGGCTTCAAGTGGGAGCGCGTGATGAACTTCGAGGACGGCGGTCTGGTGACCGTGACCCAGGACTCCTCC
CTGCAGGACGGCACGCTGATCTACAAGGTGAAGATGCGCGGCACCAACTTCCCCCCCGACGGCCCCGTAA
TGCAGAAGAAGACCATGGGCTGGGAGGCCTCCACCGAGCGCCTGTACCCCCGCGACGGCGTGCTGAAGGG
CGAGATCCACCAGGCCCTGAAGCTGAAGGACGGCGGCCACTACCTGGTGGAGTTCAAGACCATCTACATG
GCCAAGAAGCCCGTGCAACTGCCCGGCTACTACTACGTGGACACCAAGCTGGACATCACCTCCCACAACG
AGGACTACACCATCGTGGAACAGTACGAGCGCTCCGAGGGCCGCCACCACCTGTTCCTGTACGGCATGGA
CGAGCTGTACAAGTAAGCGGCCGCGACTCTAGATCATAATCAGCCATACCACATTTGTAGAGGTTTTACT
TGCTTTAAAAAACCTCCCACACCTCCCCCTGAACCTGAAACATAAAATGAATGCAATTGTTGTTGTTAAC
TTGTTTATTGCAGCTTATAATGGTTACAAATAAAGCAATAGCATCACAAATTTCACAAATAAAGCATTTT
TTTCACTGCATTCTAGTTGTGGTTTGTCCAAACTCATCAATGTATCTTAAGGCGTAAATTGTAAGCGTTA
ATATTTTGTTAAAATTCGCGTTAAATTTTTGTTAAATCAGCTCATTTTTTAACCAATAGGCCGAAATCGG
CAAAATCCCTTATAAATCAAAAGAATAGACCGAGATAGGGT
[37 nt withheld, positions 2492-2528]
AAAGAACGTGGACTCCAACGTCAAAGG
[49 nt withheld, positions 2556-2604]
T
[91 nt withheld, positions 2606-2696]
G
[124 nt withheld, positions 2698-2821]
CAGGTGGCACTTTTCGGGGAAATGTGCGCGGAACCCCTATTTGTTTATTTTTCTAAATACATTCAAATAT
GTATCCGCTCATGAGACAATAACCCTGATAAATGCTTCAATAATATTGAAAAAGGAAGAGTCCTGAGGCG
GAAAGAACCAGCTGTGGAATGTGTGTCAGTTAGGGTGTGGAAAGTCCCCAGGCTCCCCAGCAGGCAGAAG
TATGCAAAGCATGCATCTCAATTAGTCAGCAACCAGGTGTGGAAAGTCCCCAGGCTCCCCAGCAGGCAGA
AGTATGCAAAGCATGCATCTCAATTAGTCAGCAACCATAGTCCCGCCCCTAACTCCGCCCATCCCGCCCC
TAACTCCGCCCAGTTCCGCCCATTCTCCGCCCCATGGCTGACTAATTTTTTTTATTTATGCAGAGGCCGA
GGCCGCCTCGGCCTCTGAGCTATTCCAGAAGTAGTGAGGAGGCTTTTTTGGAGGCCTAGGCTTTTGCAAA
GATCGATCAAGAGACAGGATGAGGATCGTTTCGCATGATTGAACAAGATGGATTGCACGCAGGTTCTCCG
GCCGCTTGGGTGGAGAGGCTATTCGGCTATGACTGGGCACAACAGACAATCGGCTGCTCTGATGCCGCCG
TGTTCCGGCTGTCAGCGCAGGGGCGCCCGGTTCTTTTTGTCAAGACCGACCTGTCCGGTGCCCTGAATGA
ACTGCAAGACGAGGCAGCGCGGCTATCGTGGCTGGCCACGACGGGCGTTCCTTGCGCAGCTGTGCTCGAC
GTTGTCACTGAAGCGGGAAGGGACTGGCTGCTATTGGGCGAAGTGCCGGGGCAGGATCTCCTGTCATCTC
ACCTTGCTCCTGCCGAGAAAGTATCCATCATGGCTGATGCAATGCGGCGGCTGCATACGCTTGATCCGGC
TACCTGCCCATTCGACCACCAAGCGAAACATCGCATCGAGCGAGCACGTACTCGGATGGAAGCCGGTCTT
GTCGATCAGGATGATCTGGACGAAGAGCATCAGGGGCTCGCGCCAGCCGAACTGTTCGCCAGGCTCAAGG
CGAGCATGCCCGACGGCGAGGATCTCGTCGTGACCCATGGCGATGCCTGCTTGCCGAATATCATGGTGGA
AAATGGCCGCTTTTCTGGATTCATCGACTGTGGCCGGCTGGGTGTGGCGGACCGCTATCAGGACATAGCG
TTGGCTACCCGTGATATTGCTGAAGAGCTTGGCGGCGAATGGGCTGACCGCTTCCTCGTGCTTTACGGTA
TCGCCGCTCCCGATTCGCAGCGCATCGCCTTCTATCGCCTTCTTGACGAGTTCTTCTGAGCGGGACTCTG
GGGTTCGAAATGACCGACCAAGCGACGCCCAACCTGCCATCACGAGATTTCGATTCCACCGCCGCCTTCT
ATGAAAGGTTGGGCTTCGGAATCGTTTTCCGGGACGCCGGCTGGATGATCCTCCAGCGCGGGGATCTCAT
GCTGGAGTTCTTCGCCCACCCTAGGGGGAGGCTAACTGAAACACGGAAGGAGACAATACCGGAAGGAACC
CGCGCTATGACGGCAATAAAAAGACAGAATAAAACGCACGGTGTTGGGTCGTTTGTTCATAAACGCGGGG
TTCGGTCCCAGGGCTGGCACTCTGTCGATACCCCACCGAGACCCCATTGGGGCCAATACGCCCGCGTTTC
TTCCTTTTCCCCACCCCACCCCCCAAGTTCGGGTGAAGGCCCAGGGCTCGCAGCCAACGTCGGGGCGGCA
GGCCCTGCCATAGCCTCAGGTTACTCATATATACTTTAGATTGATTTAAAACTTCATTTTTAATTTAAAA
GGATCTAGGTGAAGATCCTTTTTGATAATCTCATGACCAAAATCCCTTAACGTGAGTTTTCGTTCCACTG
AGCGTCAGACCCCGTAGAAAAGATCAAAGGATCTTCTTGAGATCCTTTTTTTCTGCGCGTAATCTGCTGC
TTGCAAACAAAAAAACCACCGCTACCAGCGGTGGTTTGTTTGCCGGATCAAGAGCTACCAACTCTTTTTC
CGAAGGTAACTGGCTTCAGCAGAGCGCAGATACCAAATACTGTTCTTCTAGTGTAGCCGTAGTTAGGCCA
CCACTTCAAGAACTCTGTAGCACCGCCTACATACCTCGCTCTGCTAATCCTGTTACCAGTGGCTGCTGCC
AGTGGCGATAAGTCGTGTCTTACCGGGTTGGACTCAAGACGATAGTTACCGGATAAGGCGCAGCGGTCGG
GCTGAACGGGGGGTTCGTGCACACAGCCCAGCTTGGAGCGAACGACCTACACCGAACTGAGATACCTACA
GCGTGAGCTATGAGAAAGCGCCACGCTTCCCGAAGGGAGAAAGGCGGACAGGTATCCGGTAAGCGGCAGG
GTCGGAACAGGAGAGCGCACGAGGGAGCTTCCAGGGGGAAACGCCTGGTATCTTTATAGTCCTGTCGGGT
TTCGCCACCTCTGACTTGAGCGTCGATTTTTGTGATGCTCGTCAGGGGGGCGGAGCCTATGGAAAAACGC
CAGCAACGCGGCCTTTTTACGGTTCCTGGCCTTTTGCTGGCCTTTTGCTCACATGTTCTTTCCTGCGTTA
TCCCCTGATTCTGTGGATAACCGTATTACCGC
Features (pLannotate 1.2.2; 15 found; start..end, strand, type, name):
     68..371     +  enhancer       CMV enhancer: human cytomegalovirus immediate early enhancer
    444..461     -  promoter       CMV promoter (fragment): human cytomegalovirus (CMV) immediate early promoter
    524..575     +  promoter       CMVd2 promoter: truncated human cytomegalovirus (CMV) immediate early promoter that yields moderately reduced expression relative to the full-length promoter
    598..678     +  misc_feature   MCS: multiple cloning site
    686..2113    +  CDS            tdTomato: tdTomato is a basic (constitutively fluorescent) orange fluorescent protein published in 2004, derived from Discosoma sp.. It is reported to be a somewhat slowly-maturing tandem dimer with low acid sensitivity.
   2132..2215    +  CDS            large T antigen (fragment): large T antigen from SV40 (simian virus 40)
   2238..2359    +  polyA_signal   SV40 poly(A) signal: SV40 polyadenylation signal
   2393..2821    -  rep_origin     f1 ori (sequence partly withheld): f1 bacteriophage origin of replication; arrow indicates direction of (+) strand synthesis
   2848..2952    +  promoter       AmpR promoter: bla
   2954..3311    +  promoter       SV40 promoter: SV40 enhancer and early promoter
   3346..4140    +  CDS            NeoR/KanR: aminoglycoside phosphotransferase from Tn5; aph(3')-II (or nptII); confers resistance to neomycin, kanamycin, and G418 (Geneticin®)
   4161..4313    +  CDS            ble (fragment): BLE_KLEPN - Experimental evidence at protein level: Swiss-Prot protein existence level 1. Binding protein with a strong affinity to the bleomycin family of antibiotics. Binds to CL990; an antimitotic-antibiotic compound. From Klebsiella pneumoniae.
   4372..4419    +  polyA_signal   HSV TK poly(A) signal: herpes simplex virus thymidine kinase polyadenylation signal (Cole and Stacy, 1985)
   4510..4526    -  polyA_signal   bGH poly(A) signal (fragment): bovine growth hormone polyadenylation signal
   4748..5336    +  rep_origin     ori: high-copy-number ColE1/pMB1/pBR322/pUC origin of replication
