[The description below was written by a language model from this plasmid's Addgene catalogue record and pLannotate feature annotations shown in this document.]
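Description:
tdTomato-N1 is an empty mammalian expression backbone of the "N1" cloning-vector type, designed for building fusions in which a protein of interest is placed upstream of the tandem-dimer red/orange fluorescent protein tdTomato. No insert is present. The expression cassette begins with the human cytomegalovirus immediate early enhancer and promoter, followed by a multiple cloning site, the tdTomato coding sequence and an SV40 polyadenylation signal. A gene cloned in frame into the MCS, without its stop codon, is therefore expressed with tdTomato at its C terminus. tdTomato derives from the Discosoma sp. red fluorescent protein, and the record lists excitation and emission maxima of 554 and 581 nm. Uncut, the vector can also serve as a plain tdTomato expression control if the reporter's own start codon is used, although the record does not state this explicitly.

For propagation, the plasmid carries a high-copy ColE1/pUC-type origin and an f1 phage origin. A single Tn5 aminoglycoside phosphotransferase gene (NeoR/KanR) provides both selections. A bacterial bla-type promoter drives it for kanamycin resistance in E. coli, and the adjacent SV40 enhancer/early promoter drives it for G418 selection of stably transfected mammalian cells, with an HSV TK polyadenylation signal terminating the transcript. Several short annotated fragments (large T antigen, ble, bGH poly(A), a reversed CMV promoter piece) are probably sequence-similarity hits within the flanking regions rather than functional parts. The catalogue gives a backbone size of 4,750 bp, whereas the sequenced record annotated here is 5,443 nt. The record does not explain this difference.
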