Addgene plasmid #54642: tdTomato-N1
Purpose: (Empty Backbone) Localization: N1 Cloning Vector, Excitation: 554, Emission: 581
Depositing lab: Michael Davidson & Nathan Shaner & Roger Tsien. Depositing organization: Florida State University, Tallahassee. Publication: Improved monomeric red, orange and yellow fluorescent proteins derived from Discosoma sp. red fluorescent protein. Shaner NC, Campbell RE, Steinbach PA, Giepmans BN, Palmer AE, Tsien RY. Nat Biotechnol. 2004 Dec;22(12):1567-72. Epub 2004 Nov 21. 10.1038/nbt1037 PubMed 15558047.
Backbone
  Vector backbone: tdTomato-N1
  Backbone size (bp): 4750
  Vector type: Mammalian Expression
  Selectable markers: Neomycin (select with G418)
  Tag / fusion protein: tdTomato (C terminal on backbone)
Growth in bacteria
  Bacterial resistance: Kanamycin, 50 μg/mL
  Growth temperature: 37°C
  Growth strain: DH5alpha
  Copy number: High Copy
Gene/Insert
  Gene/Insert name: None
  Promoter: CMV
  Tag / fusion protein: tdTomato (C terminal on backbone)
  Cloning method: Unknown
  Sequencing primers: 5′ CMV-F; 3′ SV40pA-R
Resource information
  A portion of this plasmid was derived from a plasmid made by: PMID 15558047; PI N.C. Shaner and R.Y. Tsien
Terms and licenses: Academic/Nonprofit Terms; Industry Terms: Not Available to Industry
Depositor comments: . Excitation = 554; Emission = 581
How to cite: tdTomato-N1 was a gift from Michael Davidson & Nathan Shaner & Roger Tsien (Addgene plasmid # 54642 ; http://n2t.net/addgene:54642 ; RRID:Addgene_54642)
