>Addgene plasmid #54642 | tdTomato-N1 | depositor partial sequence | sequence record 85039 | insert sequence
CGTCAGATCCGCTAGCGCTACCGGACTCAGATCTCGAGCTCAAGCTTCGAATTCTGCAGTCGACGGTACC
GCGGGCCCGGGATCCACCGGTCGCCACCATGGTGAGCAAGGGCGAGGAGGTCATCAAAGAGTTCATGCGC
TTCAAGGTGCGCATGGAGGGCTCCATGAACGGCCACGAGTTCGAGATCGAGGGCGAGGGCGAGGGCCGCC
CCTACGAGGGCACCCAGACCGCCAAGCTGAAGGTGACCAAGGGCGGCCCCCTGCCCTTCGCCTGGGACAT
CCTGTCCCCCCAGTTCATGTACGGCTCCAAGGCGTACGTGAAGCACCCCGCCGACATCCCCGATTACAAG
AAGCTGTCCTTCCCCGAGGGCTTCAAGTGGGAGCGCGTGATGAACTTCGAGGACGGCGGTCTGGTGACCG
TGACCCAGGACTCCTCCCTGCAGGACGGCACGCTGATCTACAAGGTGAAGATGCGCGGCACCAACTTCCC
CCCCGACGGCCCCGTAATGCAGAAGAAGACCATGGGCTGGGAGGCCTCCACCGAGCGCCTGTACCCCCGC
GACGGCGTGCTGAAGGGCGAGATCCACCAGGCCCTGAAGCTGAAGGACGGCGGCCACTACCTGGTGGAGT
TCAAGACCATCTACATGGCCAAGAAGCCCGTGCAACTGCCCGGCTACTACTACGTGGACACCAAGCTGGA
CATCACCTCCCACAACGAGGACTACACCATCGTGGAACAGTACGAGCGCTCCGAGGGCCGCCACCACCTG
TTCCTGGGGCATGGCACCGGCAGCACCGGCAGCGGCAGCTCCGGCACCGCCTCCTCCGAGGACAACAACA
TGGCCGTCATCAAAGAGTTCATGCGCTTCAAGGTGCGCATGGAGGGCTCCATGAACGGCCACGAGTTCGA
GATCGAGGGCGAGGGCGAGGGCCGCCCCTACGAGGGCACCCAGACCGCCAAGCTGAAGGTGACCAAGGGC
GGCCCCCTGCCCTTCGCCTGGGACATCCTGTCCCCCCAGTTCATGTACGGCTCCAAGGCGTACGTGAAGC
ACCCCGCCGACATCCCCGATTACAAGAAGCTGTCCTTCCCCGAGGGCTTCAAGTGGGAGCGCGTGATGAA
CTTCGAGGACGGCGGTCTGGTGACCGTGACCCAGGACTCCTCCCTGCAGGACGGCACGCTGATCTACAAG
GTGAAGATGCGCGGCACCAACTTCCCCCCCGACGGCCCCGTAATGCAGAAGAAGACCATGGGCTGGGAGG
CCTCCACCGAGCGCCTGTACCCCCGCGACGGCGTGCTGAAGGGCGAGATCCACCAGGCCCTGAAGCTGAA
GGACGGCGGCCACTACCTGGTGGAGTTCAAGACCATCTACATGGCCAAGAAGCCCGTGCAACTGCCCGGC
TACTACTACGTGGACACCAAGCTGGACATCACCTCCCACAACGAGGACTACACCATCGTGGAACAGTACG
AGCGCTCCGAGGGCCGCCACCACCTGTTCCTGTACGGCATGGACGAGCTGTACAAGTAAGCGGCCGCGAC
TCTAGATCATAATCAGCCATACCACATTGAGA
