>Addgene plasmid #54642 | tdTomato-N1 | addgene partial sequence | sequence record 126118 | CMV-F 5'-CGCAAATGGGCGGTAGGCGTG-3'
AGCAGAGCTGGTTTAGTGAACCGTCAGATCCGCTAGCGCTACCGGACTCAGATCTCGAGCTCAAGCTTCG
AATTCTGCAGTCGACGGTACCGCGGGCCCGGGATCCACCGGTCGCCACCATGGTGAGCAAGGGCGAGGAG
GTCATCAAAGAGTTCATGCGCTTCAAGGTGCGCATGGAGGGCTCCATGAACGGCCACGAGTTCGAGATCG
AGGGCGAGGGCGAGGGCCGCCCCTACGAGGGCACCCAGACCGCCAAGCTGAAGGTGACCAAGGGCGGCCC
CCTGCCCTTCGCCTGGGACATCCTGTCCCCCCAGTTCATGTACGGCTCCAAGGCGTACGTGAAGCACCCC
GCCGACATCCCCGATTACAAGAAGCTGTCCTTCCCCGAGGGCTTCAAGTGGGAGCGCGTGATGAACTTCG
AGGACGGCGGTCTGGTGACCGTGACCCAGGACTCCTCCCTGCAGGACGGCACGCTGATCTACAAGGTGAA
GATGCGCGGCACCAACTTCCCCCCCGACGGCCCCGTAATGCAGAAGAAGACCATGGGCTGGGAGGCCTCC
ACCGAGCGCCTGTACCCCCGCGACGGCGTGCTGAAGGGCGAGATCCACCAGGCCCTGAAGCTGAAGGACG
GCGGCCACTACCTGGTGGAGTTCAAGACCATCTACATGGCCAAGAAGCCCGTGCAACTGCCCGGCTACTA
CTACGTGGACACCAAGCTGGACATCACCTCCCACAACGAGGACTACACCATCGTGGAACAGTACGAGCGC
TCCGAGGGCCGCCACCACCTGTTCCT
