>Addgene plasmid #54642 | tdTomato-N1 | addgene partial sequence | sequence record 126120 | SV40pA-R 5'-GAAATTTGTGATGCTATTGC-3'
TTAACAACAACAATTGCATTCATTTTATGTTTCAGGTTCAGGGGGAGGTGTGGGAGGTTTTTTAAAGCAA
GTAAAACCTCTACAAATGTGGTATGGCTGATTATGATCTAGAGTCGCGGCCGCTTACTTGTACAGCTCGT
CCATGCCGTACAGGAACAGGTGGTGGCGGCCCTCGGAGCGCTCGTACTGTTCCACGATGGTGTAGTCCTC
GTTGTGGGAGGTGATGTCCAGCTTGGTGTCCACGTAGTAGTAGCCGGGCAGTTGCACGGGCTTCTTGGCC
ATGTAGATGGTCTTGAACTCCACCAGGTAGTGGCCGCCGTCCTTCAGCTTCAGGGCCTGGTGGATCTCGC
CCTTCAGCACGCCGTCGCGGGGGTACAGGCGCTCGGTGGAGGCCTCCCAGCCCATGGTCTTCTTCTGCAT
TACGGGGCCGTCGGGGGGGAAGTTGGTGCCGCGCATCTTCACCTTGTAGATCAGCGTGCCGTCCTGCAGG
GAGGAGTCCTGGGTCACGGTCACCAGACCGCCGTCCTCGAAGTTCATCACGCGCTCCCACTTGAAGCCCT
CGGGGAAGGACAGCTTCTTGTAATCGGGGATGTCGGCGGGGTGCTTCACGTACGCCTTGGAGCCGTACAT
GAACTGGGGGGACAGGATGTCCCAGGCGAAGGGCAGGGGGCCGCCCTTGGTCACCTTCAGCTTGGCGGTC
TGGGTGCCCTCGTAGGGGCGGCCCTCGCCCTCGCCCTCGATCTCGAACTCGTGGCCGTTCATGGAGCCCT
CCATGCGCACCTTGAAGCGCATGAACTCTTTGATGA
